Addgene plasmid #157090: pD649-HAsp-CD28-COMP5AP-AviTag-9xHis
Purpose: Mammalian expression of cell-surface protein extracellular domain fused to COMP5AP-AviTag-9xHis. Protein is secreted from cells.
Depositing lab: Chris Garcia. Depositing organization: Stanford University. Publication: A Human IgSF Cell-Surface Interactome Reveals a Complex Network of Protein-Protein Interactions. Wojtowicz WM, Vielmetter J, Fernandes RA, Siepe DH, Eastman CL, Chisholm GB, Cox S, Klock H, Anderson PW, Rue SM, Miller JJ, Glaser SM, Bragstad ML, Vance J, Lam AW, Lesley SA, Zinn K, Garcia KC. Cell. 2020 Aug 20;182(4):1027-1043.e17. doi: 10.1016/j.cell.2020.07.025. PubMed 32822567.
Backbone
  Vector backbone: pD649
  Backbone size w/o insert (bp): 7153
  Vector type: Mammalian Expression
Growth in bacteria
  Bacterial resistance: Ampicillin, 100 μg/mL
  Growth temperature: 37°C
  Growth strain: DH5alpha
  Copy number: High Copy
Gene/Insert
  Gene/Insert name: CD28
  Species: H. sapiens (human)
  Insert size (bp): 402
  Entrez Gene: CD28 (a.k.a. Tp44)
  Promoter: CMV/SP6
  Tag / fusion protein: COMP5AP-AviTag-9xHis (C terminal on backbone)
  Cloning method: Restriction Enzyme; 5′ cloning site GCGGCCGC (not destroyed); 3′ cloning site GGCGCGCC (not destroyed)
  Sequencing primers: 5′ ATTTAGGTGACACTATAG; 3′ CGTCGCACTCCATCACGGTG
Resource information
  A portion of this plasmid was derived from a plasmid made by: synthesis by ThermoFisher
Terms and licenses: Academic/Nonprofit Terms; Industry Terms: Not Available to Industry
Depositor comments: Some plasmids in this collection may have an IS4-like element ISVsa5 family transposase upstream of the CMV promoter.
How to cite: pD649-HAsp-CD28-COMP5AP-AviTag-9xHis was a gift from Chris Garcia (Addgene plasmid # 157090 ; http://n2t.net/addgene:157090 ; RRID:Addgene_157090)
