[The description below was written by a language model from this plasmid's Addgene catalogue record and pLannotate feature annotations shown in this document.]
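Description:
pD649-HAsp-CD28-COMP5AP-AviTag-9xHis is a mammalian expression plasmid of about 7.6 kb, built on the pD649 backbone, for producing a secreted, multimerised form of the human CD28 extracellular domain. It is propagated in E. coli as a high-copy plasmid from a ColE1/pUC-type origin under ampicillin selection (AmpR, β-lactamase). The feature table also shows an SV40 promoter/EM7 promoter cassette driving a puromycin N-acetyltransferase coding sequence with an SV40 poly(A) signal, which could allow puromycin selection in mammalian cells. Short annotated fragments of KanR, lacZα, ble and f1 ori appear to be backbone remnants rather than functional elements. The depositor notes that some plasmids in this collection may carry an IS4-like transposase insertion upstream of the CMV promoter; no such feature is annotated here.

Expression is driven by the CMV enhancer/promoter followed by a CMV intron A fragment, with an SP6 promoter just upstream of the open reading frame, and is terminated by the bGH poly(A) signal. The reading frame starts with a secretion signal: the name indicates an HA signal peptide, although the annotation tool matched part of this region to an IgH signal sequence. Next comes the 402 bp CD28 ectodomain segment, cloned between retained restriction sites. It is fused at its C terminus to the backbone-encoded COMP5AP module, which consists of the coiled-coil pentamerisation region of rat cartilage oligomeric matrix protein and human placental alkaline phosphatase. An AviTag for enzymatic biotinylation and a polyhistidine tag for affinity purification follow (9xHis by name, annotated as 8xHis). Pentamerisation raises avidity for weak binding partners, and alkaline phosphatase gives an enzymatic readout. This design suits the cell-surface protein interaction screening described for this IgSF ectodomain collection.
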