Features (pLannotate 1.2.2; 24 found; start..end, strand, type, name):
    119..143     -  CDS            KanR (fragment): aminoglycoside phosphotransferase; aph(3')-Ia; confers resistance to kanamycin
    254..842     +  rep_origin     ori: high-copy-number ColE1/pMB1/pBR322/pUC origin of replication
   1067..1084    +  terminator     rrnB T2 terminator (fragment): transcription terminator T2 from the E. coli rrnB gene
   1109..1128    -  CDS            lacZα (fragment): LacZα fragment of β-galactosidase; lacZ fragment
   1584..1600    +  protein_bind   lac operator: The lac repressor binds to the lac operator to inhibit transcription in E. coli. This inhibition can be relieved by adding lactose or isopropyl-β-D-thiogalactopyranoside (IPTG). lac repressor encoded by lacI
   1843..2146    +  enhancer       CMV enhancer: human cytomegalovirus immediate early enhancer
   2147..2350    +  promoter       CMV promoter: human cytomegalovirus (CMV) immediate early promoter
   2486..2529    +  intron         CMV intron (fragment): modified intron A from human cytomegalovirus
   2581..2599    +  promoter       SP6 promoter: promoter for bacteriophage SP6 RNA polymerase
   2603..2640    +  CDS            IgH signal sequence (fragment): signal sequence from the mouse immunoglobulin heavy chain variable region
   2749..3150    +  CDS            CD28 (fragment): CD28_HUMAN - Experimental evidence at protein level: Swiss-Prot protein existence level 1. Involved in T-cell activation, the induction of cell proliferation and cytokine production and promotion of T-cell survival. Enhances the production of IL4 and IL10 in T-cells in conjunction with TCR/CD3 ligation and CD40L costimulation (PubMed:8617933). Isoform 3 enhances CD40L-mediated activation of NF-kappa-B and kinases MAPK8 and PAK2 in T-cells (PubMed:15067037). From Homo sapiens (Human).
   3247..3426    +  CDS            Comp (fragment): COMP_RAT - Experimental evidence at protein level: Swiss-Prot protein existence level 1. May play a role in the structural integrity of cartilage via its interaction with other extracellular matrix proteins such as the collagens and fibronectin. Can mediate the interaction of chondrocytes with the cartilage extracellular matrix through interaction with cell surface integrin receptors. Could play a role in the pathogenesis of osteoarthritis. Potent suppressor of apoptosis in both primary chondrocytes and transformed cells. Suppresses apoptosis by blocking the activation of caspase-3 and by indu
   3414..4866    +  CDS            SEAP (fragment): secreted alkaline phosphatase from human placenta The natural enzyme has a C-terminal transmembrane sequence that is replaced by a GPI anchor.
   4891..4932    +  CDS            AviTag™ (fragment): peptide tag that allows for enzymatic biotinylation
   4936..4959    +  CDS            8xHis: 8xHis affinity tag
   5105..5216    +  polyA_signal   bGH poly(A) signal: bovine growth hormone polyadenylation signal
   5217..5325    +  rep_origin     f1 ori (fragment): f1 bacteriophage origin of replication; arrow indicates direction of (+) strand synthesis
   5339..5668    +  promoter       SV40 promoter: SV40 enhancer and early promoter
   5716..5763    +  promoter       EM7 promoter: synthetic bacterial promoter&nbsp
   5782..6381    +  CDS            PuroR (fragment): puromycin N-acetyltransferase; pac from Streptomyces; confers resistance to puromycin
   6391..6516    +  CDS            ble (fragment): BLE_KLEPN - Experimental evidence at protein level: Swiss-Prot protein existence level 1. Binding protein with a strong affinity to the bleomycin family of antibiotics. Binds to CL990; an antimitotic-antibiotic compound. From Klebsiella pneumoniae.
   6511..6632    +  polyA_signal   SV40 poly(A) signal: SV40 polyadenylation signal
   6685..7545    -  CDS            AmpR: β-lactamase; bla; confers resistance to ampicillin, carbenicillin, and related antibiotics
   7548..89      -  promoter       AmpR promoter (fragment) (across the origin): bla
>Addgene plasmid #157090 | pD649-HAsp-CD28-COMP5AP-AviTag-9xHis | depositor full sequence | sequence record 303289 | Full Sequence
TTTCAATATTATTGAAGCATTTATCAGGGTTATTGTCTCATGAGCGGATACATATTTGAATGTATTTAGA
AAAATAAACAAATAGGGGTCAGTGTTACAACCAATTAACCAATTCTGAACATTATCGCGAGCCCATTTAT
ACCTGAATATGGCTCATAACACCCCTTGCTCATGACCAAAATCCCTTAACGTGAGTTACGCGCGCGTCGT
TCCACTGAGCGTCAGACCCCGTAGAAAAGATCAAAGGATCTTCTTGAGATCCTTTTTTTCTGCGCGTAAT
CTGCTGCTTGCAAACAAAAAAACCACCGCTACCAGCGGTGGTTTGTTTGCCGGATCAAGAGCTACCAACT
CTTTTTCCGAAGGTAACTGGCTTCAGCAGAGCGCAGATACCAAATACTGTTCTTCTAGTGTAGCCGTAGT
TAGCCCACCACTTCAAGAACTCTGTAGCACCGCCTACATACCTCGCTCTGCTAATCCTGTTACCAGTGGC
TGCTGCCAGTGGCGATAAGTCGTGTCTTACCGGGTTGGACTCAAGACGATAGTTACCGGATAAGGCGCAG
CGGTCGGGCTGAACGGGGGGTTCGTGCACACAGCCCAGCTTGGAGCGAACGACCTACACCGAACTGAGAT
ACCTACAGCGTGAGCTATGAGAAAGCGCCACGCTTCCCGAAGGGAGAAAGGCGGACAGGTATCCGGTAAG
CGGCAGGGTCGGAACAGGAGAGCGCACGAGGGAGCTTCCAGGGGGAAACGCCTGGTATCTTTATAGTCCT
GTCGGGTTTCGCCACCTCTGACTTGAGCGTCGATTTTTGTGATGCTCGTCAGGGGGGCGGAGCCTATGGA
AAAACGCCAGCAACGCGGCCTTTTTACGGTTCCTGGCCTTTTGCTGGCCTTTTGCTCACATGTTCTTTCC
TGCGTTATCCCCTGATTCTGTGGATAACCGTATTACCGCCTTTGAGTGAGCTGATACCGCTCGCCGCAGC
CGAACGACCGAGCGCAGCGAGTCAGTGAGCGAGGAAGCGGAAGGCGAGAGTAGGGAACTGCCAGGCATCA
AACTAAGCAGAAGGCCCCTGACGGATGGCCTTTTTGCGTTTCTACAAACTCTTTCTGTGTTGTAAAACGA
CGGCCAGTCTTAAGCTCGGGCCCCCTGGGCGGTTCTGATAACGAGTAATCGTTAATCCGCAAATAACGTA
AAAACCCGCTTCGGCGGGTTTTTTTATGGGGGGAGTTTAGGGAAAGAGCATTTGTCAGAATATTTAAGGG
CGCCTGTCACTTTGCTTGATATATGAGAATTATTTAACCTTATAAATGAGAAAAAAGCAACGCACTTTAA
ATAAGATACGTTGCTTTTTCGATTGATGAACACCTATAATTAAACTATTCATCTATTATTTATGATTTTT
TGTATATACAATATTTCTAGTTTGTTAAAGAGAATTAAGAAAATAAATCTCGAAAATAATAAAGGGAAAA
TCAGTTTTTGATATCAAAATTATACATGTCAACGATAATACAAAATATAATACAAACTATAAGATGTTAT
CAGTATTTATTATCATTTAGAATAAATTTTGTGTCGCCCTTAATTGTGAGCGGATAACAATTACGAGCTT
CATGCACAGTGGCGTTGACTCAATATTGGCCATTAGCCATATTATTCATTGGTTATATAGCATAAATCAA
TATTGGCTATTGGCCATTGCATACGTTGTATCTATATCATAATATGTACATTTATATTGGCTCATGTCCA
ATATGACCGCCATGTTGGCATTGATTATTGACTAGTTATTAATAGTAATCAATTACGGGGTCATTAGTTC
ATAGCCCATATATGGAGTTCCGCGTTACATAACTTACGGTAAATGGCCCGCCTGGCTGACCGCCCAACGA
CCCCCGCCCATTGACGTCAATAATGACGTATGTTCCCATAGTAACGCCAATAGGGACTTTCCATTGACGT
CAATGGGTGGAGTATTTACGGTAAACTGCCCACTTGGCAGTACATCAAGTGTATCATATGCCAAGTACGC
CCCCTATTGACGTCAATGACGGTAAATGGCCCGCCTGGCATTATGCCCAGTACATGACCTTATGGGACTT
TCCTACTTGGCAGTACATCTACGTATTAGTCATCGCTATTACCATGGTGATGCGGTTTTGGCAGTACATC
AATGGGCGTGGATAGCGGTTTGACTCACGGGGATTTCCAAGTCTCCACCCCATTGACGTCAATGGGAGTT
TGTTTTGGCACCAAAATCAACGGGACTTTCCAAAATGTCGTAACAACTCCGCCCCATTGACGCAAATGGG
CGGTAGGCGTGTACGGTGGGAGGTCTATATAAGCAGAGCTCGTTTAGTGAACCGTCAGATCGCCTGGAGA
CGCCATCCACGCTGTTTTGACCTCCATAGAAGACACCGGGACCGATCCAGCCTCCGCGGCCGGGAACGGT
GCATTGGAACGCGGATTCCCCGTGCCAAGAGTGACGTAAGTACCGCCTATAGAGTCTATAGGCCCACCCC
CTTGGCTTCGTTAGAACGCGGCTACAATTAATACATAACCTTATGTATCATACACATACGATTTAGGTGA
CACTATAGAATAACATCCACTTTGCCTTTCTCTCCACAGGTGTCCACTCCCAGGTCCAACTGCACCTCGG
TTCTATCGAAAACGCGCCTGCTAGCGCCACCATGAAGACCATCATTGCCCTGAGCTACATCTTCTGCCTG
GTGTTCGCTGCGGCCGCCAACAAGATCCTGGTCAAGCAGTCTCCTATGCTGGTGGCCTACGACAACGCCG
TGAACCTGAGCTGCAAGTACAGCTACAACCTGTTCAGCAGAGAGTTCCGGGCCAGCCTGCACAAAGGACT
GGATTCTGCCGTGGAAGTGTGCGTGGTGTACGGCAATTACAGCCAGCAGCTGCAGGTCTACAGCAAGACC
GGCTTCAATTGTGACGGCAAGCTGGGCAACGAGAGCGTGACCTTCTACCTGCAAAACCTGTACGTGAACC
AGACCGATATCTACTTCTGCAAGATCGAAGTGATGTACCCTCCTCCTTACCTGGACAACGAGAAGTCCAA
CGGCACCATCATCCACGTGAAGGGCAAGCACCTGTGTCCTTCTCCACTGTTCCCTGGACCTAGCAAGCCT
GGCGCGCCGGAAGATCAAGTTGATCCAAGATTGATTGATGGCAAGGGCGGATCTCTGGAGGTGCTGTTCC
AGGGACCAGGCGGAAGCGGCAATCCCGGCGGCGATCTGGCCCCCCAGATGCTGCGCGAGCTGCAGGAGAC
CAATGCCGCCCTGCAGGACGTGCGCGAGCTGCTGCGCCACCGCGTGAAGGAGATCACCTTCCTGAAGAAC
ACCGTGATGGAGTGCGACGCCTGCGGTATGCAGCCCTCTAGAGGCTCCGGCTCCATCATCCCAGTTGAGG
AGGAGAACCCGGACTTCTGGAACCGCGAGGCAGCCGAGGCCCTGGGTGCCGCCAAGAAGCTGCAGCCTGC
ACAGACAGCCGCCAAGAACCTCATCATCTTCCTGGGCGATGGGATGGGGGTGTCTACGGTGACAGCTGCC
AGGATCCTAAAAGGGCAGAAGAAGGACAAACTGGGGCCTGAGATACCCCTGGCCATGGACCGCTTCCCAT
ATGTGGCTCTGTCCAAGACATACAATGTAGACAAACATGTGCCAGACAGTGGAGCCACAGCCACGGCCTA
CCTGTGCGGGGTCAAGGGCAACTTCCAGACCATTGGCTTGAGTGCAGCCGCCCGCTTTAACCAGTGCAAC
ACGACACGCGGCAACGAGGTCATCTCCGTGATGAATCGGGCCAAGAAAGCAGGGAAGTCAGTGGGAGTGG
TAACCACCACACGAGTGCAGCACGCCTCGCCAGCCGGCACCTACGCCCACACGGTGAACCGCAACTGGTA
CTCGGACGCCGACGTGCCTGCCTCGGCCCGCCAGGAGGGGTGCCAGGACATCGCTACGCAGCTCATCTCC
AACATGGACATTGACGTGATCCTAGGTGGAGGCCGAAAGTACATGTTTCGCATGGGAACCCCAGACCCTG
AGTACCCAGATGACTACAGCCAAGGTGGGACCAGGCTGGACGGGAAGAATCTGGTGCAGGAATGGCTGGC
GAAGCGCCAGGGTGCCCGGTATGTGTGGAACCGCACTGAGCTCATGCAGGCTTCCCTGGACCCGTCTGTG
ACCCATCTCATGGGTCTCTTTGAGCCTGGAGACATGAAATACGAGATCCACCGAGACTCCACACTGGACC
CCTCCCTGATGGAGATGACAGAGGCTGCCCTGCGCCTGCTGAGCAGGAACCCCCGCGGCTTCTTCCTCTT
CGTGGAGGGTGGTCGCATCGACCATGGTCATCATGAAAGCAGGGCTTACCGGGCACTGACTGAGACGATC
ATGTTCGACGACGCCATTGAGAGGGCGGGCCAGCTCACCAGCGAGGAGGACACGCTGAGCCTCGTCACTG
CCGACCACTCCCACGTCTTCTCCTTCGGAGGCTACCCCCTGCGAGGGAGCTCCATCTTCGGGCTGGCCCC
TGGCAAGGCCCGGGACAGGAAGGCCTACACGGTCCTCCTATACGGAAACGGTCCAGGCTATGTGCTCAAG
GACGGCGCCCGGCCGGATGTTACCGAGAGCGAGAGCGGGAGCCCCGAGTATCGGCAGCAGTCAGCAGTGC
CCCTGGACGAAGAGACCCACGCAGGCGAGGACGTGGCGGTGTTCGCGCGCGGCCCGCAGGCGCACCTGGT
TCACGGCGTGCAGGAGCAGACCTTCATAGCGCACGTCATGGCCTTCGCCGCCTGCCTGGAGCCCTACACC
GCCTGCGACCTGGCGCCCCCCGCCGGCACCACCGACGCCGCGCACCCGGGTGGCGGAGGACTGAACGACA
TCTTCGAGGCTCAGAAAATCGAATGGCACGAACATCACCATCACCATCACCATCACCATTAAGGCCGGCC
TGTAGTCACTGGCACAACGCGTTACCCGGTAAGCCAATCGGGTATACACGGTCGTCATACTGCAGACAGG
GTTCTTCTACTTTGCAAGATAGTCTTGAGTAGTAAAATAAATAGATAGAGAAAATCAGCCTCGACTGTGC
CTTCTAGTTGCCAGCCATCTGTTGTTTGCCCCTCCCCCGTGCCTTCCTTGACCCTGGAAGGTGCCACTCC
CACTGTCCTTTCCTAATAAAATGAGGAAATTGCATCACAACACTCAACCCTATCTCGGTCTATTCTTTTG
ATTTATAAGGGATTTTGCCGATTTCGGCCTATTGGTTAAAAAATGAGCTGATTTAACAAAAATTTAACGC
GAATTAATTCTGTGGAATGTGTGTCAGTTAGGGTGTGGAAAGTCCCCAGGCTCCCCAGCAGGCAGAAGTA
TGCAAAGCATGCATCTCAATTAGTCAGCAACCAGGTGTGGAAAGTCCCCAGGCTCCCCAGCAGGCAGAAG
TATGCAAAGCATGCATCTCAATTAGTCAGCAACCATAGTCCCGCCCCTAACTCCGCCCATCCCGCCCCTA
ACTCCGCCCAGTTCCGCCCATTCTCCGCCCCATGGCTGACTAATTTTTTTTATTTATGCAGAGGCCGAGG
CCGCCTCTGCCTCTGAGCTATTCCAGAAGTAGTGAGGAGGCTTTTTTGGAGGCCTAGGCTTTTGCAAAAA
GCTCCCGGGAGCTTGTATATCCATTTTCGGATCTGATCAGCACGTGTTGACAATTAATCATCGGCATAGT
ATATCGGCATAGTATAATACGACAAGGTGAGGAACTAAACCATGACCGAGTACAAGCCCACGGTGCGCCT
CGCCACCCGCGACGACGTCCCCAGGGCCGTACGCACCCTCGCCGCCGCGTTCGCCGACTACCCCGCCACG
CGCCACACCGTCGATCCGGACCGCCACATCGAGCGGGTCACCGAGCTGCAAGAACTCTTCCTCACGCGCG
TCGGGCTCGACATCGGCAAGGTGTGGGTCGCGGACGACGGCGCCGCGGTGGCGGTCTGGACCACGCCGGA
GAGCGTCGAAGCGGGGGCGGTGTTCGCCGAGATCGGCCCGCGCATGGCCGAGTTGAGCGGTTCCCGGCTG
GCCGCGCAGCAACAGATGGAAGGCCTCCTGGCGCCGCACCGGCCCAAGGAGCCCGCGTGGTTCCTGGCCA
CCGTCGGCGTCTCGCCCGACCACCAGGGCAAGGGTCTGGGCAGCGCCGTCGTGCTCCCCGGAGTGGAGGC
GGCCGAGCGCGCCGGGGTGCCCGCCTTCCTGGAGACATCCGCGCCCCGCAACCTCCCCTTCTACGAGCGG
CTCGGCTTCACCGTCACCGCCGACGTCGAGGTGCCCGAAGGACCGCGCACCTGGTGCATGACCCGCAAGC
CCGGTGCCTGACACGTGCTACGAGATTTCGATTCCACCGCCGCCTTCTATGAAAGGTTGGGCTTCGGAAT
CGTTTTCCGGGACGCCGGCTGGATGATCCTCCAGCGCGGGGATCTCATGCTGGAGTTCTTCGCCCACCCC
AACTTGTTTATTGCAGCTTATAATGGTTACAAATAAAGCAATAGCATCACAAATTTCACAAATAAAGCAT
TTTTTTCACTGCATTCTAGTTGTGGTTTGTCCAAACTCATCAATGTATCTTATCATGTCTGTATACCGTC
GACCTCTAGCTAGAGCTTGGCGTAATCATGGTCATTACCAATGCTTAATCAGTGAGGCACCTATCTCAGC
GATCTGTCTATTTCGTTCATCCATAGTTGCCTGACTCCCCGTCGTGTAGATAACTACGATACGGGAGGGC
TTACCATCTGGCCCCAGCGCTGCGATGATACCGCGAGAACCACGCTCACCGGCTCCGGATTTATCAGCAA
TAAACCAGCCAGCCGGAAGGGCCGAGCGCAGAAGTGGTCCTGCAACTTTATCCGCCTCCATCCAGTCTAT
TAATTGTTGCCGGGAAGCTAGAGTAAGTAGTTCGCCAGTTAATAGTTTGCGCAACGTTGTTGCCATCGCT
ACAGGCATCGTGGTGTCACGCTCGTCGTTTGGTATGGCTTCATTCAGCTCCGGTTCCCAACGATCAAGGC
GAGTTACATGATCCCCCATGTTGTGCAAAAAAGCGGTTAGCTCCTTCGGTCCTCCGATCGTTGTCAGAAG
TAAGTTGGCCGCAGTGTTATCACTCATGGTTATGGCAGCACTGCATAATTCTCTTACTGTCATGCCATCC
GTAAGATGCTTTTCTGTGACTGGTGAGTACTCAACCAAGTCATTCTGAGAATAGTGTATGCGGCGACCGA
GTTGCTCTTGCCCGGCGTCAATACGGGATAATACCGCGCCACATAGCAGAACTTTAAAAGTGCTCATCAT
TGGAAAACGTTCTTCGGGGCGAAAACTCTCAAGGATCTTACCGCTGTTGAGATCCAGTTCGATGTAACCC
ACTCGTGCACCCAACTGATCTTCAGCATCTTTTACTTTCACCAGCGTTTCTGGGTGAGCAAAAACAGGAA
GGCAAAATGCCGCAAAAAAGGGAATAAGGGCGACACGGAAATGTTGAATACTCATATTCTTCCTT
