>Addgene plasmid #157090 | pD649-HAsp-CD28-COMP5AP-AviTag-9xHis | depositor partial sequence | sequence record 303290 | insert (extracellular domain)
AACAAGATCCTGGTCAAGCAGTCTCCTATGCTGGTGGCCTACGACAACGCCGTGAACCTGAGCTGCAAGT
ACAGCTACAACCTGTTCAGCAGAGAGTTCCGGGCCAGCCTGCACAAAGGACTGGATTCTGCCGTGGAAGT
GTGCGTGGTGTACGGCAATTACAGCCAGCAGCTGCAGGTCTACAGCAAGACCGGCTTCAATTGTGACGGC
AAGCTGGGCAACGAGAGCGTGACCTTCTACCTGCAAAACCTGTACGTGAACCAGACCGATATCTACTTCT
GCAAGATCGAAGTGATGTACCCTCCTCCTTACCTGGACAACGAGAAGTCCAACGGCACCATCATCCACGT
GAAGGGCAAGCACCTGTGTCCTTCTCCACTGTTCCCTGGACCTAGCAAGCCT
